Addgene plasmid #69220: pCSDest2-SpCas9-NLS-3XHA-NLS
Purpose: Expresses wild type SpCas9 in mammalian cells
Depositing lab: Scot Wolfe. Depositing organization: University of Massachusetts, Worcester. Publication: DNA-binding-domain fusions enhance the targeting range and precision of Cas9. Bolukbasi MF, Gupta A, Oikemus S, Derr AG, Garber M, Brodsky MH, Zhu LJ, Wolfe SA. Nat Methods. 2015 Oct 19. doi: 10.1038/nmeth.3624. PubMed 26480473.
Backbone
  Vector backbone: pCSDest2
  Vector type: Mammalian Expression, CRISPR
Growth in bacteria
  Bacterial resistance: Ampicillin, 100 μg/mL
  Growth temperature: 37°C
  Growth strain: XL1 Blue
  Copy number: Unknown
Gene/Insert
  Gene/Insert name: SpCas9
  Species: S. pyogenes
  Insert size (bp): 4278
  Tag / fusion protein: NLS-3XHA-NLS (C terminal on insert)
  Cloning method: Gateway Cloning
  Sequencing primers: 5′ SP6; 3′ T3
Terms and licenses: Academic/Nonprofit Terms; Industry Terms: Not Available to Industry
How to cite: pCSDest2-SpCas9-NLS-3XHA-NLS was a gift from Scot Wolfe (Addgene plasmid # 69220 ; http://n2t.net/addgene:69220 ; RRID:Addgene_69220)
