[The description below was written by a language model from this plasmid's Addgene catalogue record and pLannotate feature annotations shown in this document.]
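Description:
pCSDest2-SpCas9-NLS-3XHA-NLS is an 8,465 bp mammalian expression plasmid for wild-type Streptococcus pyogenes Cas9, built by Gateway cloning into the pCSDest2 destination backbone. It is propagated in E. coli through a high-copy ColE1/pUC-type origin and selected with ampicillin via the β-lactamase gene and its own promoter. An f1 phage origin is also present, along with remnants of lac sequences (lac promoter/operator, CAP site, and lacI and lacZα fragments) that are carried over from the parental cloning vector and have no evident role in expression of the insert.

The expression cassette is driven by the simian cytomegalovirus IE94 enhancer/promoter, which spans the numbering origin of the circular map and provides strong constitutive transcription in mammalian cells. An SP6 promoter lies immediately downstream of it. This arrangement would in principle allow in vitro transcription of sense mRNA, although the record lists SP6 and T3 only as sequencing primer sites. The Cas9 coding sequence sits between attB1 and attB2 sites left by the Gateway recombination. According to the catalogue entry it is fused at its C terminus to an NLS-3xHA-NLS module. The feature table annotates only the triple HA epitope, and the flanking nuclear localisation signals were not separately detected. The NLSs direct the nuclease to the nucleus, and the HA tags allow detection by immunoblotting or immunostaining. An SV40 polyadenylation signal is annotated downstream of the insert, on the reverse strand, next to a T7 promoter fragment and a T3 promoter.

No guide RNA cassette is annotated, so a guide would have to be supplied separately. The plasmid comes from a study of Cas9 fused to DNA-binding domains, though its role in that work is not stated.
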