Features (pLannotate 1.2.2; 18 found; start..end, strand, type, name):
     37..55      +  promoter       SP6 promoter: promoter for bacteriophage SP6 RNA polymerase
    110..134     +  protein_bind   attB1: mutant version of attB; recombination site for the Gateway® BP reaction BP Clonase™
    144..4247    +  CDS            cas9: CAS9_STRP1 - Also known as csn1 From Streptococcus pyogenes serotype M1.
   4281..4370    +  CDS            3xHA: three tandem HA epitope tags
   4447..4471    -  protein_bind   attB2: mutant version of attB; recombination site for the Gateway® BP reaction BP Clonase™
   4494..4511    -  promoter       T7 promoter (fragment): promoter for bacteriophage T7 RNA polymerase
   4516..4650    -  polyA_signal   SV40 poly(A) signal: SV40 polyadenylation signal
   4763..4781    -  promoter       T3 promoter: promoter for bacteriophage T3 RNA polymerase
   4826..4842    -  protein_bind   lac operator: The lac repressor binds to the lac operator to inhibit transcription in E. coli. This inhibition can be relieved by adding lactose or isopropyl-β-D-thiogalactopyranoside (IPTG). lac repressor encoded by lacI
   4850..4880    -  promoter       lac promoter: promoter for the E. coli lac operon
   4895..4916    -  protein_bind   CAP binding site: CAP binding activates transcription in the presence of cAMP. E. coli catabolite activator protein
   4929..5021    -  CDS            lacI (fragment): lac repressor; lacI; The lac repressor binds to the lac operator to inhibit transcription in E. coli. This inhibition can be relieved by adding lactose or isopropyl-β-D-thiogalactopyranoside (IPTG).
   5204..5792    -  rep_origin     ori: high-copy-number ColE1/pMB1/pBR322/pUC origin of replication
   5963..6823    -  CDS            AmpR: β-lactamase; bla; confers resistance to ampicillin, carbenicillin, and related antibiotics
   6824..6928    -  promoter       AmpR promoter: bla
   6981..7409    -  rep_origin     f1 ori (sequence partly withheld): f1 bacteriophage origin of replication; arrow indicates direction of (+) strand synthesis
   7414..7480    -  CDS            lacZα (fragment): LacZα fragment of β-galactosidase; lacZ fragment
   7483..2       +  promoter       CMV IE94 promoter (across the origin): enhancer/promoter region of simian cytomegalovirus major immediate early transcription unit IE94
>Addgene plasmid #69220 | pCSDest2-SpCas9-NLS-3XHA-NLS | depositor full sequence | sequence record 122268 | pCSDest2-SpCas9-NLS-3XHA-NLS sequence 8465 bps
ACCGCCATTCTGCCTGGGGACGTCGGAGCAAGCTTGATTTAGGTGACACTATAGAATACAAGCTACTTGT
TCTTTTTGCAGGATCCCATCGATTCGAATTCAAGGATCAACAAGTTTGTACAAAAAAGCAGGCTGGCGCC
ACCATGGACAAGAAGTACTCCATTGGGCTCGATATCGGTACCAACAGCGTCGGCTGGGCCGTCATTACGG
ACGAGTACAAGGTGCCGAGCAAAAAATTCAAAGTTCTGGGCAATACCGATCGCCACAGCATAAAGAAGAA
CCTCATTGGAGCCCTCCTGTTCGACTCCGGGGAGACGGCCGAAGCCACGCGGCTCAAAAGAACAGCACGG
CGCAGATATACCCGCAGAAAGAATCGGATCTGCTACCTGCAGGAGATCTTTAGTAATGAGATGGCTAAGG
TGGATGACTCTTTCTTCCATAGGCTGGAGGAGTCCTTTTTGGTGGAGGAGGATAAAAAGCACGAGCGCCA
CCCAATCTTTGGCAATATCGTGGACGAGGTGGCGTACCATGAAAAGTACCCAACCATATATCATCTGAGG
AAGAAGCTGGTAGACAGTACTGATAAGGCTGACTTGCGGTTGATCTATCTCGCGCTGGCGCACATGATCA
AATTTCGGGGACACTTCCTCATCGAGGGGGACCTGAACCCAGACAACAGCGATGTCGACAAACTCTTTAT
CCAACTGGTTCAGACTTACAATCAGCTTTTCGAGGAGAACCCGATCAACGCATCCGGCGTTGACGCCAAA
GCAATCCTGAGCGCTAGGCTGTCCAAATCCCGGCGGCTCGAAAACCTCATCGCACAGCTCCCTGGGGAGA
AGAAGAACGGCCTGTTTGGTAATCTTATCGCCCTGTCACTCGGGCTGACCCCCAACTTTAAATCTAACTT
CGACCTGGCCGAAGATGCCAAGCTGCAACTGAGCAAAGACACCTACGATGATGATCTCGACAATCTGCTG
GCCCAGATCGGCGACCAGTACGCAGACCTTTTTTTGGCGGCAAAGAACCTGTCAGACGCCATTCTGCTGA
GTGATATTCTGCGAGTGAACACGGAGATCACCAAAGCTCCGCTGAGCGCTAGTATGATCAAGCGCTATGA
TGAGCACCACCAAGACTTGACTTTGCTGAAGGCCCTTGTCAGACAGCAACTGCCTGAGAAGTACAAGGAA
ATTTTCTTCGATCAGTCTAAAAATGGCTACGCCGGATACATTGACGGCGGAGCAAGCCAGGAGGAATTTT
ACAAATTTATTAAGCCCATCTTGGAAAAAATGGACGGCACCGAGGAGCTGCTGGTAAAGCTGAACAGAGA
AGATCTGTTGCGCAAACAGCGCACTTTCGACAATGGAAGCATCCCCCACCAGATTCACCTGGGCGAACTG
CACGCTATCCTCAGGCGGCAAGAGGATTTCTACCCCTTTTTGAAAGATAACAGGGAAAAGATTGAGAAAA
TCCTCACATTTCGGATACCCTACTATGTAGGCCCCCTCGCTCGGGGAAATTCCAGATTCGCGTGGATGAC
TCGCAAATCAGAAGAGACCATCACTCCCTGGAACTTCGAGGAAGTCGTGGATAAGGGGGCCTCTGCCCAG
TCCTTCATCGAAAGGATGACTAACTTTGATAAAAATCTGCCTAACGAAAAGGTGCTTCCTAAACACTCTC
TGCTGTACGAGTACTTCACAGTTTATAACGAGCTCACCAAGGTCAAATACGTCACAGAAGGGATGAGAAA
GCCAGCATTCCTGTCTGGAGAGCAGAAGAAAGCTATCGTGGACCTCCTCTTCAAGACGAACCGGAAAGTT
ACCGTGAAACAGCTCAAAGAAGACTATTTCAAAAAGATTGAATGTTTCGACTCTGTTGAAATCAGCGGAG
TGGAGGATCGCTTCAACGCATCCCTGGGAACGTATCACGATCTCCTGAAAATCATTAAAGACAAGGACTT
CCTGGACAATGAGGAGAACGAGGACATTCTTGAGGACATTGTCCTCACCCTTACGTTGTTTGAAGATAGG
GAGATGATTGAAGAACGCTTGAAAACTTACGCTCATCTCTTCGACGACAAAGTCATGAAACAGCTCAAGA
GACGCCGATATACAGGATGGGGGCGGCTGTCAAGAAAACTGATCAATGGCATCCGAGACAAGCAGAGTGG
AAAGACAATCCTGGATTTTCTTAAGTCCGATGGATTTGCCAACCGGAACTTCATGCAGTTGATCCATGAT
GACTCTCTCACCTTTAAGGAGGACATCCAGAAAGCACAAGTTTCTGGCCAGGGGGACAGTCTTCACGAGC
ACATCGCTAATCTTGCAGGTAGCCCAGCTATCAAAAAGGGAATACTGCAGACCGTTAAGGTCGTGGATGA
ACTCGTCAAAGTAATGGGAAGGCATAAGCCCGAGAATATCGTTATCGAGATGGCCCGAGAGAACCAAACT
ACCCAGAAGGGACAGAAGAACAGTAGGGAAAGGATGAAGAGGATTGAAGAGGGTATAAAAGAACTGGGGT
CCCAAATCCTTAAGGAACACCCAGTTGAAAACACCCAGCTTCAGAATGAGAAGCTCTACCTGTACTACCT
GCAGAACGGCAGGGACATGTACGTGGATCAGGAACTGGACATCAACCGGTTGTCCGACTACGACGTGGAT
CATATCGTGCCCCAAAGCTTTCTCAAAGATGATTCTATTGATAATAAAGTGTTGACAAGATCCGATAAAA
ATAGAGGGAAGAGTGATAACGTCCCCTCAGAAGAAGTTGTCAAGAAAATGAAAAATTATTGGCGGCAGCT
GCTGAACGCCAAACTGATCACACAACGGAAGTTCGATAATCTGACTAAGGCTGAACGAGGTGGCCTGTCT
GAGTTGGATAAAGCCGGCTTCATCAAAAGGCAGCTTGTTGAGACACGCCAGATCACCAAGCACGTGGCCC
AAATTCTCGATTCACGCATGAACACCAAGTACGATGAAAATGACAAACTGATTCGAGAGGTGAAAGTTAT
TACTCTGAAGTCTAAGCTGGTCTCAGATTTCAGAAAGGACTTTCAGTTTTATAAGGTGAGAGAGATCAAC
AATTACCACCATGCGCATGATGCCTACCTGAATGCAGTGGTAGGCACTGCACTTATCAAAAAATATCCCA
AGCTGGAATCTGAATTTGTTTACGGAGACTATAAAGTGTACGATGTTAGGAAAATGATCGCAAAGTCTGA
GCAGGAAATAGGCAAGGCCACCGCTAAGTACTTCTTTTACAGCAATATTATGAATTTTTTCAAGACCGAG
ATTACACTGGCCAATGGAGAGATTCGGAAGCGACCACTTATCGAAACAAACGGAGAAACAGGAGAAATCG
TGTGGGACAAGGGTAGGGATTTCGCGACAGTCCGCAAGGTCCTGTCCATGCCGCAGGTGAACATCGTTAA
AAAGACCGAAGTACAGACCGGAGGCTTCTCCAAGGAAAGTATCCTCCCGAAAAGGAACAGCGACAAGCTG
ATCGCACGCAAAAAAGATTGGGACCCCAAGAAATACGGCGGATTCGATTCTCCTACAGTCGCTTACAGTG
TACTGGTTGTGGCCAAAGTGGAGAAAGGGAAGTCTAAAAAACTCAAAAGCGTCAAGGAACTGCTGGGCAT
CACAATCATGGAGCGATCCAGCTTCGAGAAAAACCCCATCGACTTTCTCGAAGCGAAAGGATATAAAGAG
GTCAAAAAAGACCTCATCATTAAGCTGCCCAAGTACTCTCTCTTTGAGCTTGAAAACGGCCGGAAACGAA
TGCTCGCTAGTGCGGGCGAGCTGCAGAAAGGTAACGAGCTGGCACTGCCCTCTAAATACGTTAATTTCTT
GTATCTGGCCAGCCACTATGAAAAGCTCAAAGGGTCTCCCGAAGATAATGAGCAGAAGCAGCTGTTCGTG
GAACAACACAAACACTACCTTGATGAGATCATCGAGCAAATAAGCGAGTTCTCCAAAAGAGTGATCCTCG
CCGACGCTAACCTCGATAAGGTGCTTTCTGCTTACAATAAGCACAGGGATAAGCCCATCAGGGAGCAGGC
AGAAAACATTATCCACTTGTTTACTCTGACCAACTTGGGCGCGCCTGCAGCCTTCAAGTACTTCGACACC
ACCATAGACAGAAAGCGGTACACCTCTACAAAGGAGGTCCTGGACGCCACACTGATTCATCAGTCAATTA
CGGGGCTCTATGAAACAAGAATCGACCTCTCTCAGCTCGGTGGAGACGGCACCGGCGGGCCCAAGAAGAA
GAGGAAGGTATACCCATACGATGTTCCTGACTATGCGGGCTATCCCTATGACGTCCCGGACTATGCAGGA
TCGTATCCTTATGACGTTCCAGATTACGCTGGATCCGCCGCTCCGGCAGCTAAGAAAAAGAAACTGGATT
TCGAATCCGGATAAGCGGCCGCCTCGAGATATCTAGACCCAGCTTTCTTGTACAAAGTGGTTGATCCTCT
CGAGCCTCTAGAACTATAGTGAGTCGTATTACGTAGATCCAGACATGATAAGATACATTGATGAGTTTGG
ACAAACCACAACTAGAATGCAGTGAAAAAAATGCTTTATTTGTGAAATTTGTGATGCTATTGCTTTATTT
GTAACCATTATAAGCTGCAATAAACAAGTTAACAACAACAATTGCATTCATTTTATGTTTCAGGTTCAGG
GGGAGGTGTGGGAGGTTTTTTAATTCGCGGCCGCGGCGCCAATGCATTGGGCCCGGTACCCAGCTTTTGT
TCCCTTTAGTGAGGGTTAATTGCGCGCTTGGCGTAATCATGGTCATAGCTGTTTCCTGTGTGAAATTGTT
ATCCGCTCACAATTCCACACAACATACGAGCCGGAAGCATAAAGTGTAAAGCCTGGGGTGCCTAATGAGT
GAGCTAACTCACATTAATTGCGTTGCGCTCACTGCCCGCTTTCCAGTCGGGAAACCTGTCGTGCCAGCTG
CATTAATGAATCGGCCAACGCGCGGGGAGAGGCGGTTTGCGTATTGGGCGCTCTTCCGCTTCCTCGCTCA
CTGACTCGCTGCGCTCGGTCGTTCGGCTGCGGCGAGCGGTATCAGCTCACTCAAAGGCGGTAATACGGTT
ATCCACAGAATCAGGGGATAACGCAGGAAAGAACATGTGAGCAAAAGGCCAGCAAAAGGCCAGGAACCGT
AAAAAGGCCGCGTTGCTGGCGTTTTTCCATAGGCTCCGCCCCCCTGACGAGCATCACAAAAATCGACGCT
CAAGTCAGAGGTGGCGAAACCCGACAGGACTATAAAGATACCAGGCGTTTCCCCCTGGAAGCTCCCTCGT
GCGCTCTCCTGTTCCGACCCTGCCGCTTACCGGATACCTGTCCGCCTTTCTCCCTTCGGGAAGCGTGGCG
CTTTCTCATAGCTCACGCTGTAGGTATCTCAGTTCGGTGTAGGTCGTTCGCTCCAAGCTGGGCTGTGTGC
ACGAACCCCCCGTTCAGCCCGACCGCTGCGCCTTATCCGGTAACTATCGTCTTGAGTCCAACCCGGTAAG
ACACGACTTATCGCCACTGGCAGCAGCCACTGGTAACAGGATTAGCAGAGCGAGGTATGTAGGCGGTGCT
ACAGAGTTCTTGAAGTGGTGGCCTAACTACGGCTACACTAGAAGGACAGTATTTGGTATCTGCGCTCTGC
TGAAGCCAGTTACCTTCGGAAAAAGAGTTGGTAGCTCTTGATCCGGCAAACAAACCACCGCTGGTAGCGG
TGGTTTTTTTGTTTGCAAGCAGCAGATTACGCGCAGAAAAAAAGGATCTCAAGAAGATCCTTTGATCTTT
TCTACGGGGTCTGACGCTCAGTGGAACGAAAACTCACGTTAAGGGATTTTGGTCATGAGATTATCAAAAA
GGATCTTCACCTAGATCCTTTTAAATTAAAAATGAAGTTTTAAATCAATCTAAAGTATATATGAGTAAAC
TTGGTCTGACAGTTACCAATGCTTAATCAGTGAGGCACCTATCTCAGCGATCTGTCTATTTCGTTCATCC
ATAGTTGCCTGACTCCCCGTCGTGTAGATAACTACGATACGGGAGGGCTTACCATCTGGCCCCAGTGCTG
CAATGATACCGCGAGACCCACGCTCACCGGCTCCAGATTTATCAGCAATAAACCAGCCAGCCGGAAGGGC
CGAGCGCAGAAGTGGTCCTGCAACTTTATCCGCCTCCATCCAGTCTATTAATTGTTGCCGGGAAGCTAGA
GTAAGTAGTTCGCCAGTTAATAGTTTGCGCAACGTTGTTGCCATTGCTACAGGCATCGTGGTGTCACGCT
CGTCGTTTGGTATGGCTTCATTCAGCTCCGGTTCCCAACGATCAAGGCGAGTTACATGATCCCCCATGTT
GTGCAAAAAAGCGGTTAGCTCCTTCGGTCCTCCGATCGTTGTCAGAAGTAAGTTGGCCGCAGTGTTATCA
CTCATGGTTATGGCAGCACTGCATAATTCTCTTACTGTCATGCCATCCGTAAGATGCTTTTCTGTGACTG
GTGAGTACTCAACCAAGTCATTCTGAGAATAGTGTATGCGGCGACCGAGTTGCTCTTGCCCGGCGTCAAT
ACGGGATAATACCGCGCCACATAGCAGAACTTTAAAAGTGCTCATCATTGGAAAACGTTCTTCGGGGCGA
AAACTCTCAAGGATCTTACCGCTGTTGAGATCCAGTTCGATGTAACCCACTCGTGCACCCAACTGATCTT
CAGCATCTTTTACTTTCACCAGCGTTTCTGGGTGAGCAAAAACAGGAAGGCAAAATGCCGCAAAAAAGGG
AATAAGGGCGACACGGAAATGTTGAATACTCATACTCTTCCTTTTTCAATATTATTGAAGCATTTATCAG
GGTTATTGTCTCATGAGCGGATACATATTTGAATGTATTTAGAAAAATAAACAAATAGGGGTTCCGCGCA
CATTTCCCCGAAAAGTGCCACCTAAATTGTAAGCGTTAATATTTTGTTAAAATTCGCGTTAAATTTTTGT
TAAATCAGCTCATTTTTTAACCAATAGGCCGAAATCGGCAAAATCCCTTATAAATCAAAAGAATAGACCG
AGATAGGGT
[37 nt withheld, positions 7080-7116]
AAAGAACGTGGACTCCAACGTCAAAGG
[49 nt withheld, positions 7144-7192]
T
[91 nt withheld, positions 7194-7284]
G
[124 nt withheld, positions 7286-7409]
CCCATTCGCCATTCAGGCTGCGCAACTGTTGGGAAGGGCGATCGGTGCGGGCCTCTTCGCTATTACGCCA
GTCGACCATAGCCAATTCAATATGGCGTATATGGACTCATGCCAATTCAATATGGTGGATCTGGACCTGT
GCCAATTCAATATGGCGTATATGGACTCGTGCCAATTCAATATGGTGGATCTGGACCCCAGCCAATTCAA
TATGGCGGACTTGGCACCATGCCAATTCAATATGGCGGACTTGGCACTGTGCCAACTGGGGAGGGGTCTA
CTTGGCACGGTGCCAAGTTTGAGGAGGGGTCTTGGCCCTGTGCCAAGTCCGCCATATTGAATTGGCATGG
TGCCAATAATGGCGGCCATATTGGCTATATGCCAGGATCAATATATAGGCAATATCCAATATGGCCCTAT
GCCAATATGGCTATTGGCCAGGTTCAATACTATGTATTGGCCCTATGCCATATAGTATTCCATATATGGG
TTTTCCTATTGACGTAGATAGCCCCTCCCAATGGGCGGTCCCATATACCATATATGGGGCTTCCTAATAC
CGCCCATAGCCACTCCCCCATTGACGTCAATGGTCTCTATATATGGTCTTTCCTATTGACGTCATATGGG
CGGTCCTATTGACGTATATGGCGCCTCCCCCATTGACGTCAATTACGGTAAATGGCCCGCCTGGCTCAAT
GCCCATTGACGTCAATAGGACCACCCACCATTGACGTCAATGGGATGGCTCATTGCCCATTCATATCCGT
TCTCACGCCCCCTATTGACGTCAATGACGGTAAATGGCCCACTTGGCAGTACATCAATATCTATTAATAG
TAACTTGGCAAGTACATTACTATTGGAAGGACGCCAGGGTACATTGGCAGTACTCCCATTGACGTCAATG
GCGGTAAATGGCCCGCGATGGCTGCCAAGTACATCCCCATTGACGTCAATGGGGAGGGGCAATGACGCAA
ATGGGCGTTCCATTGACGTAAATGGGCGGTAGGCGTGCCTAATGGGAGGTCTATATAAGCAATGCTCGTT
TAGGGA
