>Addgene plasmid #69220 | pCSDest2-SpCas9-NLS-3XHA-NLS | addgene partial sequence | sequence record 124469 | SP6 5'-ATTTAGGTGACACTATAG-3'
TGGACAAGAAGTACTCCATTGGGCTCGATATCGGTACCAACAGCGTCGGCTGGGCCGTCATTACGGACGA
GTACAAGGTGCCGAGCAAAAAATTCAAAGTTCTGGGCAATACCGATCGCCACAGCATAAAGAAGAACCTC
ATTGGAGCCCTCCTGTTCGACTCCGGGGAGACGGCCGAAGCCACGCGGCTCAAAAGAACAGCACGGCGCA
GATATACCCGCAGAAAGAATCGGATCTGCTACCTGCAGGAGATCTTTAGTAATGAGATGGCTAAGGTGGA
TGACTCTTTCTTCCATAGGCTGGAGGAGTCCTTTTTGGTGGAGGAGGATAAAAAGCACGAGCGCCACCCA
ATCTTTGGCAATATCGTGGACGAGGTGGCGTACCATGAAAAGTACCCAACCATATATCATCTGAGGAAGA
AGCTGGTAGACAGTACTGATAAGGCTGACTTGCGGTTGATCTATCTCGCGCTGGCGCACATGATCAAATT
TCGGGGACACTTCCTCATCGAGGGGGACCTGAACCCAGACAACAGCGATGTCGACAAACTCTTTATCCAA
CTGGTTCAGACTTACAATCAGCTTTTCGAGGAGAACCCGATCAACGCATCCGGCGTTGACGCCAAAGCAA
TCCTGAGCGCTAGGCTGTCCAAATCCCGGCGGCTCGAAAACCTCATCGCACAGCTCCCTGGGGAGAAGAA
GAACGGCCTGTTTGGTAAT
