>Addgene plasmid #69220 | pCSDest2-SpCas9-NLS-3XHA-NLS | addgene partial sequence | sequence record 124474 | EBV-rev 5'-GTGGTTTGTCCAAACTCATC-3'
TACGACTCACTATAGTTCTAGAGGCTCGAGAGGATCAACCACTTTGTACAAGAAAGCTGGGTCTAGATAT
CTCGAGGCGGCCGCTTATCCGGATTCGAAATCCAGTTTCTTTTTCTTAGCTGCCGGAGCGGCGGATCCAG
CGTAATCTGGAACGTCATAAGGATACGATCCTGCATAGTCCGGGACGTCATAGGGATAGCCCGCATAGTC
AGGAACATCGTATGGGTATACCTTCCTCTTCTTCTTGGGCCCGCCGGTGCCGTCTCCACCGAGCTGAGAG
AGGTCGATTCTTGTTTCATAGAGCCCCGTAATTGACTGATGAATCAGTGTGGCGTCCAGGACCTCCTTTG
TAGAGGTGTACCGCTTTCTGTCTATGGTGGTGTCGAAGTACTTGAAGGCTGCAGGCGCGCCCAAGTTGGT
CAGAGTAAACAAGTGGATAATGTTTTCTGCCTGCTCCCTGATGGGCTTATCCCTGTGCTTATTGTAAGCA
GAAAGCACCTTATCGAGGTTAGCGTCGGCGAGGATCACTCTTTTGGAGAACTCGCTTATTTGCTCGATGA
TCTCATCAAGGTAGTGTTTGTGTTGTTCCACGAACAGCTGCTTCTGCTCATTATCTTCGGGAGACCCTTT
GAGCTTTTCATAGTGGCTGGCCAGATACAAGAAATTAACGTATTTAGAGGGC
